>Addgene plasmid #18707 | pEZYpci | depositor full sequence | sequence record 8835 | Author sequence
AGATCTAACATCCAAAGACGAAAGGTTGAATGAAACCTTTTTGCCATCCGACATCCACAGGTCCATTCTC
ACACATAAGTGCCAAACGCAACAGGAGGGGATACACTAGCAGCAGACCGTTGCAAACGCAGGACCTCCAC
TCCTCTTCTCCTCAACACCCACTTTTGCCATCGAAAAACCAGCCCAGTTATTGGGCTTGATTGGAGCTCG
CTCATTCCAATTCCTTCTATTAGGCTACTAACACCATGACTTTATTAGCCTGTCTATCCTGGCCCCCCTG
GCGAGGTTCATGTTTGTTTATTTCCGAATGCAACAAGCTCCGCATTACACCCGAACATCACTCCAGATGA
GGGCTTTCTGAGTGTGGGGTCAAATAGTTTCATGTTCCCCAAATGGCCCAAAACTGACAGTTTAAACGCT
GTCTTGGAACCTAATATGACAAAAGCGTGATCTCATCCAAGATGAACTAAGTTTGGTTCGTTGAAATGCT
AACGGCCAGTTGGTCAAAAAGAAACTTCCAAAAGTCGCCATACCGTTTGTCTTGTTTGGTATTGATTGAC
GAATGCTCAAAAATAATCTCATTAATGCTTAGCGCAGTCTCTCTATCGCTTCTGAACCCCGGTGCACCTG
TGCCGAAACGCAAATGGGGAAACACCCGCTTTTTGGATGATTATGCATTGTCTCCACATTGTATGCTTCC
AAGATTCTGGTGGGAATACTGCTGATAGCCTAACGTTCATGATCAAAATTTAACTGTTCTAACCCCTACT
TGACAGCAATATATAAACAGAAGGAAGCTGCCCTGTCTTAAACCTTTTTTTTTATCATCATTATTAGCTT
ACTTTCATAATTGCGACTGGTTCCAATTGACAAGCTTTTGATTTTAACGACTTTTAACGACAACTTGAGA
AGATCAAAAAACAACTAATTATTCGAAGGATCTGCAGAATTGATTAATACAAGTTTGTACAAAAAAGCTG
AACGAGAAACGTAAAATGATATAAATATCAATATATTAAATTAGATTTTGCATAAAAAACAGACTACATA
ATACTGTAAAACACAACATATCCAGTCACTATGAATCAACTACTTAGATGGTATTAGTGACCTGTAGTCG
ACCGACAGCCTTCCAAATGTTCTTCGGGTGATGCTGCCAACTTAGTCGACCGACAGCCTTCCAAATGTTC
TTCTCAAACGGAATCGTCGTATCCAGCCTACTCGCTATTGTCCTCAATGCCGTATTAAATCATAAAAAGA
AATAAGAAAAAGAGGTGCGAGCCTCTTTTTTGTGTGACAAAATAAAAACATCTACCTATTCATATACGCT
AGTGTCATAGTCCTGAAAATCATCTGCATCAAGAACAATTTCACAACTCTTATACTTTTCTCTTACAAGT
CGTTCGGCTTCATCTGGATTTTCAGCCTCTATACTTACTAAACGTGATAAAGTTTCTGTAATTTCTACTG
TATCGACCTGCAGACTGGCTGTGTATAAGGGAGCCTGACATTTATATTCCCCAGAACATCAGGTTAATGG
CGTTTTTGATGTCATTTTCGCGGTGGCTGAGATCAGCCACTTCTTCCCCGATAACGGAGACCGGCACACT
GGCCATATCGGTGGTCATCATGCGCCAGCTTTCATCCCCGATATGCACCACCGGGTAAAGTTCACGGGAG
ACTTTATCTGACAGCAGACGTGCACTGGCCAGGGGGATCACCATCCGTCGCCCGGGCGTGTCAATAATAT
CACTCTGTACATCCACAAACAGACGATAACGGCTCTCTCTTTTATAGGTGTAAACCTTAAACTGCATTTC
ACCAGCCCCTGTTCTCGTCAGCAAAAGAGCCGTTCATTTCAATAAACCGGGCGACCTCAGCCATCCCTTC
CTGATTTTCCGCTTTCCAGCGTTCGGCACGCAGACGACGGGCTTCATTCTGCATGGTTGTGCTTACCAGA
CCGGAGATATTGACATCATATATGCCTTGAGCAACTGATAGCTGTCGCTGTCAACTGTCACTGTAATACG
CTGCTTCATAGCATACCTCTTTTTGACATACTTCGGGTATACATATCAGTATATATTCTTATACCGCAAA
AATCAGCGCGCAAATACGCATACTGTTATCTGGCTTTTAGTAAGCCGGATCCACGCGGCGTTTACGCCCC
GCCCTGCCACTCATCGCAGTACTGTTGTAATTCATTAAGCATTCTGCCGACATGGAAGCCATCACAGACG
GCATGATGAACCTGAATCGCCAGCGGCATCAGCACCTTGTCGCCTTGCGTATAATATTTGCCCATGGTGA
AAACGGGGGCGAAGAAGTTGTCCATATTGGCCACGTTTAAATCAAAACTGGTGAAACTCACCCAGGGATT
GGCTGAGACGAAAAACATATTCTCAATAAACCCTTTAGGGAAATAGGCCAGGTTTTCACCGTAACACGCC
ACATCTTGCGAATATATGTGTAGAAACTGCCGGAAATCGTCGTGGTATTCACTCCAGAGCGATGAAAACG
TTTCAGTTTGCTCATGGAAAACGGTGTAACAAGGGTGAACACTATCCCATATCACCAGCTCACCGTCTTT
CATTGCCATACGGAATTCCGGATGAGCATTCATCAGGCGGGCAAGAATGTGAATAAAGGCCGGATAAAAC
TTGTGCTTATTTTTCTTTACGGTCTTTAAAAAGGCCGTAATATCCAGCTGAACGGTCTGGTTATAGGTAC
ATTGAGCAACTGACTGAAATGCCTCAAAATGTTCTTTACGATGCCATTGGGATATATCAACGGTGGTATA
TCCAGTGATTTTTTTCTCCATTTTAGCTTCCTTAGCTCCTGAAAATCTCGATAACTCAAAAAATACGCCC
GGTAGTGATCTTATTTCATTATGGTGAAAGTTGGAACCTCTTACGTGCCGATCAACGTCTCATTTTCGCC
AAAAGTTGGCCCAGGGCTTCCCGGTATCAACAGGGACACCAGGATTTATTTATTCTGCGAAGTGATCTTC
CGTCACAGGTATTTATTCGGCGCAAAGTGCGTCGGGTGATGCTGCCAACTTAGTCGACTACAGGTCACTA
ATACCATCTAAGTAGTTGATTCATAGTGACTGGATATGTTGTGTTTTACAGTATTATGTAGTCTGTTTTT
TATGCAAAATCTAATTTAATATATTGATATTTATATCATTTTACGTTTCTCGTTCAGCTTTCTTGTACAA
AGTGGTCCTCGACAAGCTTGCGGCCGCGAATTAATTCGCCTTAGACATGACTGTTCCTCAGTTCAAGTTG
GGCACTTACGAGAAGACCGGTCTTGCTAGATTCTAATCAAGAGGATGTCAGAATGCCATTTGCCTGAGAG
ATGCAGGCTTCATTTTTGATACTTTTTTATTTGTAACCTATATAGTATAGGATTTTTTTTGTCATTTTGT
TTCTTCTCGTACGAGCTTGCTCCTGATCAGCCTATCTCGCAGCTGATGAATATCTTGTGGTAGGGGTTTG
GGAAAATCATTCGAGTTTGATGTTTTTCTTGGTATTTCCCACTCCTCTTCAGAGTACAGAAGATTAAGTG
AGAAGTTCGTTTGTGCAAGCTTATCGATAAGCTTTAATGCGGTAGTTTATCACAGTTAAATTGCTAACGC
AGTCAGGCACCGTGTATGAAATCTAACAATGCGCTCATCGTCATCCTCGGCACCGTCACCCTGGATGCTG
TAGGCATAGGCTTGGTTATGCCGGTACTGCCGGGCCTCTTGCGGGATATCGTCCATTCCGACAGCATCGC
CAGTCACTATGGCGTGCTGCTAGCGCTATATGCGTTGATGCAATTTCTATGCGCACCCGTTCTCGGAGCA
CTGTCCGACCGCTTTGGCCGCCGCCCAGTCCTGCTCGCTTCGCTACTTGGAGCCACTATCGACTACGCGA
TCATGGCGACCACACCCGTCCTGTGGATCTATCGAATCTAAATGTAAGTTAAAATCTCTAAATAATTAAA
TAAGTCCCAGTTTCTCCATACGAACCTTAACAGCATTGCGGTGAGCATCTAGACCTTCAACAGCAGCCAG
ATCCATCACTGCTTGGCCAATATGTTTCAGTCCCTCAGGAGTTACGTCTTGTGAAGTGATGAACTTCTGG
AAGGTTGCAGTGTTAACTCCGCTGTATTGACGGGCATATCCGTACGTTGGCAAAGTGTGGTTGGTACCGG
AGGAGTAATCTCCACAACTCTCTGGAGAGTAGGCACCAACAAACACAGATCCAGCGTGTTGTACTTGATC
AACATAAGAAGAAGCATTCTCGATTTGCAGGATCAAGTGTTCAGGAGCGTACTGATTGGACATTTCCAAA
GCCTGCTCGTAGGTTGCAACCGATAGGGTTGTAGAGTGTGCAATACACTTGCGTACAATTTCAACCCTTG
GCAACTGCACAGCTTGGTTGTGAACAGCATCTTCAATTCTGGCAAGCTCCTTGTCTGTCATATCGACAGC
CAACAGAATCACCTGGGAATCAATACCATGTTCAGCTTGAGACAGAAGGTCTGAGGCAACGAAATCTGGA
TCAGCGTATTTATCAGCAATAACTAGAACTTCAGAAGGCCCAGCAGGCATGTCAATACTACACAGGGCTG
ATGTGTCATTTTGAACCATCATCTTGGCAGCAGTAACGAACTGGTTTCCTGGACCAAATATTTTGTCACA
CTTAGGAACAGTTTCTGTTCCGTAAGCCATAGCAGCTACTGCCTGGGCGCCTCCTGCTAGCACGATACAC
TTAGCACCAACCTTGTGGGCAACGTAGATGACTTCTGGGGTAAGGGTACCATCCTTCTTAGGTGGAGATG
CAAAAACAATTTCTTTGCAACCAGCAACTTTGGCAGGAACACCCAGCATCAGGGAAGTGGAAGGCAGAAT
TGCGGTTCCACCAGGAATATAGAGGCCAACTTTCTCAATAGGTCTTGCAAAACGAGAGCAGACTACACCA
GGGCAAGTCTCAACTTGCAACGTCTCCGTTAGTTGAGCTTCATGGAATTTCCTGACGTTATCTATAGAGA
GATCAATGGCTCTCTTAACGTTATCTGGCAATTGCATAAGTTCCTCTGGGAAAGGAGCTTCTAACACAGG
TGTCTTCAAAGCGACTCCATCAAACTTGGCAGTTAGTTCTAAAAGGGCTTTGTCACCATTTTGACGAACA
TTGTCGACAATTGGTTTGACTAATTCCATAATCTGTTCCGTTTTCTGGATAGGACGACGAAGGGCATCTT
CAATTTCTTGTGAGGAGGCCTTAGAAACGTCAATTTTGCACAATTCAATACGACCTTCAGAAGGGACTTC
TTTAGGTTTGGATTCTTCTTTAGGTTGTTCCTTGGTGTATCCTGGCTTGGCATCTCCTTTCCTTCTAGTG
ACCTTTAGGGACTTCATATCCAGGTTTCTCTCCACCTCGTCCAACGTCACACCGTACTTGGCACATCTAA
CTAATGCAAAATAAAATAAGTCAGCACATTCCCAGGCTATATCTTCCTTGGATTTAGCTTCTGCAAGTTC
ATCAGCTTCCTCCCTAATTTTAGCGTTCAACAAAACTTCGTCGTCAAATAACCGTTTGGTATAAGAACCT
TCTGGAGCATTGCTCTTACGATCCCACAAGGTGGCTTCCATGGCTCTAAGACCCTTTGATTGGCCAAAAC
AGGAAGTGCGTTCCAAGTGACAGAAACCAACACCTGTTTGTTCAACCACAAATTTCAAGCAGTCTCCATC
ACAATCCAATTCGATACCCAGCAACTTTTGAGTTGCTCCAGATGTAGCACCTTTATACCACAAACCGTGA
CGACGAGATTGGTAGACTCCAGTTTGTGTCCTTATAGCCTCCGGAATAGACTTTTTGGACGAGTACACCA
GGCCCAACGAGTAATTAGAAGAGTCAGCCACCAAAGTAGTGAATAGACCATCGGGGCGGTCAGTAGTCAA
AGACGCCAACAAAATTTCACTGACAGGGAACTTTTTGACATCTTCAGAAAGTTCGTATTCAGTAGTCAAT
TGCCGAGCATCAATAATGGGGATTATACCAGAAGCAACAGTGGAAGTCACATCTACCAACTTTGCGGTCT
CAGAAAAAGCATAAACAGTTCTACTACCGCCATTAGTGAAACTTTTCAAATCGCCCAGTGGAGAAGAAAA
AGGCACAGCGATACTAGCATTAGCGGGCAAGGATGCAACTTTATCAACCAGGGTCCTATAGATAACCCTA
GCGCCTGGGATCATCCTTTGGACAACTCTTTCTGCCAAATCTAGGTCCAAAATCACTTCATTGATACCAT
TATTGTACAACTTGAGCAAGTTGTCGATCAGCTCCTCAAATTGGTCCTCTGTAACGGATGACTCAACTTG
CACATTAACTTGAAGCTCAGTCGATTGAGTGAACTTGATCAGGTTGTGCAGCTGGTCAGCAGCATAGGGA
AACACGGCTTTTCCTACCAAACTCAAGGAATTATCAAACTCTGCAACACTTGCGTATGCAGGTAGCAAGG
GAAATGTCATACTTGAAGTCGGACAGTGAGTGTAGTCTTGAGAAATTCTGAAGCCGTATTTTTATTATCA
GTGAGTCAGTCATCAGGAGATCCTCTACGCCGGACGCATCGTGGCCGACCTGCAGGGGGGGGGGGGGCGC
TGAGGTCTGCCTCGTGAAGAAGGTGTTGCTGACTCATACCAGGCCTGAATCGCCCCATCATCCAGCCAGA
AAGTGAGGGAGCCACGGTTGATGAGAGCTTTGTTGTAGGTGGACCAGTTGGTGATTTTGAACTTTTGCTT
TGCCACGGAACGGTCTGCGTTGTCGGGAAGATGCGTGATCTGATCCTTCAACTCAGCAAAAGTTCGATTT
ATTCAACAAAGCCGCCGTCCCGTCAAGTCAGCGTAATGCTCTGCCAGTGTTACAACCAATTAACCAATTC
TGATTAGAAAAACTCATCGAGCATCAAATGAAACTGCAATTTATTCATATCAGGATTATCAATACCATAT
TTTTGAAAAAGCCGTTTCTGTAATGAAGGAGAAAACTCACCGAGGCAGTTCCATAGGATGGCAAGATCCT
GGTATCGGTCTGCGATTCCGACTCGTCCAACATCAATACAACCTATTAATTTCCCCTCGTCAAAAATAAG
GTTATCAAGTGAGAAATCACCATGAGTGACGACTGAATCCGGTGAGAATGGCAAAAGCTTATGCATTTCT
TTCCAGACTTGTTCAACAGGCCAGCCATTACGCTCGTCATCAAAATCACTCGCATCAACCAAACCGTTAT
TCATTCGTGATTGCGCCTGAGCGAGACGAAATACGCGATCGCTGTTAAAAGGACAATTACAAACAGGAAT
CGAATGCAACCGGCGCAGGAACACTGCCAGCGCATCAACAATATTTTCACCTGAATCAGGATATTCTTCT
AATACCTGGAATGCTGTTTTCCCGGGGATCGCAGTGGTGAGTAACCATGCATCATCAGGAGTACGGATAA
AATGCTTGATGGTCGGAAGAGGCATAAATTCCGTCAGCCAGTTTAGTCTGACCATCTCATCTGTAACATC
ATTGGCAACGCTACCTTTGCCATGTTTCAGAAACAACTCTGGCGCATCGGGCTTCCCATACAATCGATAG
ATTGTCGCACCTGATTGCCCGACATTATCGCGAGCCCATTTATACCCATATAAATCAGCATCCATGTTGG
AATTTAATCGCGGCCTCGAGCAAGACGTTTCCCGTTGAATATGGCTCATAACACCCCTTGTATTACTGTT
TATGTAAGCAGACAGTTTTATTGTTCATGATGATATATTTTTATCTTGTGCAATGTAACATCAGAGATTT
TGAGACACAACGTGGCTTTCCCCCCCCCCCCTGCAGGTCGGCATCACCGGCGCCACAGGTGCGGTTGCTG
GCGCCTATATCGCCGACATCACCGATGGGGAAGATCGGGCTCGCCACTTCGGGCTCATGAGCGCTTGTTT
CGGCGTGGGTATGGTGGCAGGCCCCGTGGCCGGGGGACTGTTGGGCGCCATCTCCTTGCATGCACCATTC
CTTGCGGCGGCGGTGCTCAACGGCCTCAACCTACTACTGGGCTGCTTCCTAATGCAGGAGTCGCATAAGG
GAGAGCGTCGAGTATCTATGATTGGAAGTATGGGAATGGTGATACCCGCATTCTTCAGTGTCTTGAGGTC
TCCTATCAGATTATGCCCAACTAAAGCAACCGGAGGAGGAGATTTCATGGTAAATTTCTCTGACTTTTGG
TCATCAGTAGACTCGAACTGTGAGACTATCTCGGTTATGACAGCAGAAATGTCCTTCTTGGAGACAGTAA
ATGAAGTCCCACCAATAAAGAAATCCTTGTTATCAGGAACAAACTTCTTGTTTCGAACTTTTTCGGTGCC
TTGAACTATAAAATGTAGAGTGGATATGTCGGGTAGGAATGGAGCGGGCAAATGCTTACCTTCTGGACCT
TCAAGAGGTATGTAGGGTTTGTAGATACTGATGCCAACTTCAGTGACAACGTTGCTATTTCGTTCAAACC
ATTCCGAATCCAGAGAAATCAAAGTTGTTTGTCTACTATTGATCCAAGCCAGTGCGGTCTTGAAACTGAC
AATAGTGTGCTCGTGTTTTGAGGTCATCTTTGTATGAATAAATCTAGTCTTTGATCTAAATAATCTTGAC
GAGCCAAGGCGATAAATACCCAAATCTAAAACTCTTTTAAAACGTTAAAAGGACAAGTATGTCTGCCTGT
ATTAAACCCCAAATCAGCTCGTAGTCTGATCCTCATCAACTTGAGGGGCACTATCTTGTTTTAGAGAAAT
TTGCGGAGATGCGATATCGAGAAAAAGGTACGCTGATTTTAAACGTGAAATTTATCTCAAGATCTCTGCC
TCGCGCGTTTCGGTGATGACGGTGAAAACCTCTGACACATGCAGCTCCCGGAGACGGTCACAGCTTGTCT
GTAAGCGGATGCCGGGAGCAGACAAGCCCGTCAGGGCGCGTCAGCGGGTGTTGGCGGGTGTCGGGGCGCA
GCCATGACCCAGTCACGTAGCGATAGCGGAGTGTATACTGGCTTAACTATGCGGCATCAGAGCAGATTGT
ACTGAGAGTGCACCATATGCGGTGTGAAATACCGCACAGATGCGTAAGGAGAAAATACCGCATCAGGCGC
TCTTCCGCTTCCTCGCTCACTGACTCGCTGCGCTCGGTCGTTCGGCTGCGGCGAGCGGTATCAGCTCACT
CAAAGGCGGTAATACGGTTATCCACAGAATCAGGGGATAACGCAGGAAAGAACATGTGAGCAAAAGGCCA
GCAAAAGGCCAGGAACCGTAAAAAGGCCGCGTTGCTGGCGTTTTTCCATAGGCTCCGCCCCCCTGACGAG
CATCACAAAAATCGACGCTCAAGTCAGAGGTGGCGAAACCCGACAGGACTATAAAGATACCAGGCGTTTC
CCCCTGGAAGCTCCCTCGTGCGCTCTCCTGTTCCGACCCTGCCGCTTACCGGATACCTGTCCGCCTTTCT
CCCTTCGGGAAGCGTGGCGCTTTCTCAATGCTCACGCTGTAGGTATCTCAGTTCGGTGTAGGTCGTTCGC
TCCAAGCTGGGCTGTGTGCACGAACCCCCCGTTCAGCCCGACCGCTGCGCCTTATCCGGTAACTATCGTC
TTGAGTCCAACCCGGTAAGACACGACTTATCGCCACTGGCAGCAGCCACTGGTAACAGGATTAGCAGAGC
GAGGTATGTAGGCGGTGCTACAGAGTTCTTGAAGTGGTGGCCTAACTACGGCTACACTAGAAGGACAGTA
TTTGGTATCTGCGCTCTGCTGAAGCCAGTTACCTTCGGAAAAAGAGTTGGTAGCTCTTGATCCGGCAAAC
AAACCACCGCTGGTAGCGGTGGTTTTTTTGTTTGCAAGCAGCAGATTACGCGCAGAAAAAAAGGATCTCA
AGAAGATCCTTTGATCTTTTCTACGGGGTCTGACGCTCAGTGGAACGAAAACTCACGTTAAGGGATTTTG
GTCATGAGATTATCAAAAAGGATCTTCACCTAGATCCTTTTAAATTAAAAATGAAGTTTTAAATCAATCT
AAAGTATATATGAGTAAACTTGGTCTGACAGTTACCAATGCTTAATCAGTGAGGCACCTATCTCAGCGAT
CTGTCTATTTCGTTCATCCATAGTTGCCTGACTCCCCGTCGTGTAGATAACTACGATACGGGAGGGCTTA
CCATCTGGCCCCAGTGCTGCAATGATACCGCGAGACCCACGCTCACCGGCTCCAGATTTATCAGCAATAA
ACCAGCCAGCCGGAAGGGCCGAGCGCAGAAGTGGTCCTGCAACTTTATCCGCCTCCATCCAGTCTATTAA
TTGTTGCCGGGAAGCTAGAGTAAGTAGTTCGCCAGTTAATAGTTTGCGCAACGTTGTTGCCATTGCTGCA
GGCATCGTGGTGTCACGCTCGTCGTTTGGTATGGCTTCATTCAGCTCCGGTTCCCAACGATCAAGGCGAG
TTACATGATCCCCCATGTTGTGCAAAAAAGCGGTTAGCTCCTTCGGTCCTCCGATCGTTGTCAGAAGTAA
GTTGGCCGCAGTGTTATCACTCATGGTTATGGCAGCACTGCATAATTCTCTTACTGTCATGCCATCCGTA
AGATGCTTTTCTGTGACTGGTGAGTACTCAACCAAGTCATTCTGAGAATAGTGTATGCGGCGACCGAGTT
GCTCTTGCCCGGCGTCAACACGGGATAATACCGCGCCACATAGCAGAACTTTAAAAGTGCTCATCATTGG
AAAACGTTCTTCGGGGCGAAAACTCTCAAGGATCTTACCGCTGTTGAGATCCAGTTCGATGTAACCCACT
CGTGCACCCAACTGATCTTCAGCATCTTTTACTTTCACCAGCGTTTCTGGGTGAGCAAAAACAGGAAGGC
AAAATGCCGCAAAAAAGGGAATAAGGGCGACACGGAAATGTTGAATACTCATACTCTTCCTTTTTCAATA
TTATTGAAGCATTTATCAGGGTTATTGTCTCATGAGCGGATACATATTTGAATGTATTTAGAAAAATAAA
CAAATAGGGGTTCCGCGCACATTTCCCCGAAAAGTGCCACCTGACGTCTAAGAAACCATTATTATCATGA
CATTAACCTATAAAAATAGGCGTATCACGAGGCCCTTTCGTCTTCAAGAATTAATTCTCATGTTTGACAG
CTTATCATCGATAAGCTGACTCATGTTGGTATTGTGAAATAGACGCAGATCGGGAACACTGAAAAATAAC
AGTTATTATTCG
Features (pLannotate 1.2.2; 22 found; start..end, strand, type, name):
      2..937     +  promoter       AOX1 promoter: Pichia pastoris AOX1; inducible promoter, regulated by methanol
    959..1083    +  protein_bind   attR1: mutant version of attR; recombination site for the Gateway® LR reaction LR Clonase™
   1319..1471    -  CDS            dpnD (fragment): DPND_STRPN - Protein predicted: Swiss-Prot protein existence level 4. From Streptococcus pneumoniae serotype 4 (strain ATCC BAA-334 / TIGR4).
   1515..1817    -  CDS            ccdB: CCDB_ECOLI - Also known as G, letB, letD. Experimental evidence at protein level: Swiss-Prot protein existence level 1. Toxic component of a type II toxin-antitoxin (TA) system, functioning in plasmid maintainence. Responsible for the post- segregational killing (PSK) of plasmid-free cells, also referred to as a plasmid addiction system. Half-life of over 2 hours. Cell killing by CcdB is accompanied by filamentation, defects in chromosome and plasmid segregation, defects in cell division, formation of anucleate cells, decreased DNA synthesis and plasmid loss. Interferes with the activity of DN
   1822..1980    -  CDS            ccdA (fragment): CCDA_ECO57 - Also known as H, letA. Experimental evidence at protein level: Swiss-Prot protein existence level 1. Antitoxin component of a type II toxin-antitoxin (TA) system which inhibits the post-segregational killing (PSK) of plasmid-free cells, also referred to as a plasmid addiction system. Binds to and blocks the activity of CcdB; will also remove bound CcdB protein from the CcdB-GyrA complex by forming a CcdA-CcdB complex, a process termed rejuvenation. Functions as a transcriptional corepressor for the ccdAB operon, repression also requires CcdB (By similarity). From Escherichia coli
   2162..2821    -  CDS            CmR: chloramphenicol acetyltransferase; cat; confers resistance to chloramphenicol
   2822..2924    -  promoter       cat promoter: promoter of the E. coli cat gene encoding chloramphenicol acetyltransferase
   3102..3226    -  protein_bind   attR2: mutant version of attR; recombination site for the Gateway® LR reaction LR Clonase™
   3258..3323    +  CDS            AOX1 (fragment): ALOX1_KOMPC - Experimental evidence at protein level: Swiss-Prot protein existence level 1. Major isoform of alcohol oxidase, which catalyzes the oxidation of methanol to formaldehyde and hydrogen peroxide, the first step in the methanol utilization pathway of methylotrophic yeasts. From Komagataella phaffii (strain ATCC 76273 / CBS 7435 / CECT 11047 / NRRL Y-11430 / Wegner 21-1) (Yeast) (Pichia pastoris).
   3327..3573    +  terminator     AOX1 terminator: Pichia pastoris AOX1; transcription terminator for AOX1
   3656..3949    +  CDS            TcR (fragment): tetracycline efflux protein; tet; confers resistance to tetracycline
   3986..6520    -  CDS            PpHIS4: multifunctional enzyme, required for histidine biosynthesis; Pichia pastoris HIS4; auxotrophic marker for Pichia pastoris
   6647..6793    -  CDS            TRA2_ECOLX (fragment): Protein predicted: Swiss-Prot protein existence level 4. Required for transposition of transposon Tn903. From Escherichia coli.
   6934..7749    -  CDS            KanR: aminoglycoside phosphotransferase; aph(3')-Ia; confers resistance to kanamycin in bacteria or G418 (Geneticin®) in eukaryotes
   7879..8131    +  CDS            TcR (fragment): tetracycline efflux protein; tet; confers resistance to tetracycline
   8128..8884    +  misc_feature   AOX1 3' fragment: region downstream of Pichia pastoris AOX1 gene
   8886..8925    +  CDS            rop (fragment): Rop protein, which maintains plasmids at low copy number; rop
   9027..9167    +  misc_feature   bom: basis of mobility region from pBR322
   9353..9941    -  rep_origin     ori: high-copy-number ColE1/pMB1/pBR322/pUC origin of replication
  10112..10972   -  CDS            AmpR: β-lactamase; bla; confers resistance to ampicillin, carbenicillin, and related antibiotics
  10973..11077   -  promoter       AmpR promoter: bla
  11194..11217   +  promoter       tet promoter (fragment): E. coli promoter for tetracycline efflux protein gene
