[The description below was written by a language model from this plasmid's Addgene catalogue record and pLannotate feature annotations shown in this document.]
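Description:
pEZYpci is an empty Gateway Destination vector for intracellular protein expression in the methylotrophic yeast Pichia pastoris. It was made by inserting a Gateway cassette into the pPIC3.5K backbone, using BamHI (destroyed) and NotI (retained) sites, and the full plasmid is about 11.3 kb. In E. coli it replicates from a ColE1/pMB1-type origin, with pBR322-derived remnants (bom, a rop fragment and tetracycline-resistance fragments) still present. It is selected with ampicillin through the bla gene and with chloramphenicol through the cat gene inside the Gateway cassette. Because the cassette also carries the ccdB toxin gene, the unrecombined plasmid has to be maintained in a ccdB-tolerant strain such as DB3.1.

The expression unit consists of the methanol-inducible AOX1 promoter, the attR1–CmR–ccdB–attR2 cassette, and the AOX1 transcription terminator. An LR reaction with an Entry clone replaces the cassette with the gene of interest, placing it under AOX1 promoter control, and loss of ccdB provides counter-selection for recombinants in standard E. coli strains. The record lists no insert, and no fusion tag or secretion signal is annotated.

For Pichia, the plasmid carries the PpHIS4 auxotrophic marker for selection in his4 hosts. An AOX1 3' fragment, together with the AOX1 promoter region, provides homology for chromosomal integration. The Tn903-derived kanamycin resistance gene confers G418 resistance in yeast. As in the parental vector, the level of G418 resistance can be used to screen for transformants that have integrated multiple copies of the expression cassette, which is the stated purpose of this construct.
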