Addgene plasmid #18707: pEZYpci
Purpose: (Empty Backbone) pPIC3.5K converted Gateway Destionation vector for multiple copy integration of gene of interest into Pichia
Depositing lab: Yu-Zhu Zhang. Depositing organization: Illinois Institute of Technology. Publication: An in vitro recombination method to convert restriction- and ligation-independent expression vectors. Guo F, Chiang MY, Wang Y, Zhang YZ. Biotechnol J. 2008 Mar . 3(3):370-7. 10.1002/biot.200700170 PubMed 18064608.
Backbone
  Vector backbone: pPIC3.5K
  Backbone manufacturer: Invitrogen
  Backbone size (bp): 11282
  Modifications to backbone: Gateway cassette was inserted into original vector to create the pEZYpci Gateway Destination vector
  Vector type: Yeast Expression
Growth in bacteria
  Bacterial resistance: Chloramphenicol and Ampicillin, 25 & 100 μg/mL
  Growth temperature: 30°C
  Growth strain: DB3.1
  Growth instructions: E.coli strain DB3.1 @ 30C
  Copy number: Unknown
Gene/Insert
  Gene/Insert name: None
  Cloning method: Restriction Enzyme; 5′ cloning site BamHI (destroyed during cloning); 3′ cloning site NotI (not destroyed)
  Sequencing primers: 5′ n/a
Terms and licenses: Academic/Nonprofit Terms; Industry Terms: Not Available to Industry
Depositor comments: pPIC3.5K Gateway-compatible Destination vector. Combine with an Entry clone containing your gene of interest with the Gateway LR reaction for integration of gene of interest into Pichia.
How to cite: pEZYpci was a gift from Yu-Zhu Zhang (Addgene plasmid # 18707 ; http://n2t.net/addgene:18707 ; RRID:Addgene_18707)
