>Addgene plasmid #18707 | pEZYpci | addgene partial sequence | sequence record 24585 | pBRrevBam 5'-GGTGATGTCGGCGATATAGG-3'
GCCTGNGGCGCCGGTNAGCCGACCTGCAGGGGGGGGGGGGAAAGCCACGTTGTGTCTCAAAATCNCTGNT
GTTACATTGCACAAGATAAAAATATATCATCNTGAACAATAAAACTGTCTGCTTACATAAACAGTAATAC
AAGGGGNGTTATGAGCCATATTCAACGGGAAACGTCTTGCTCGAGGCCGCGATTAAATTCCAACATGGAT
GCTGATTTATATGGGTATAAATGGGCTCGCGATAATGTCGGGCAATCAGGTGCGACAATCTATCGATTGT
ATGGGAAGCCCGATGCGCCANANTTGTTTCTGAAACATGGCAAAGGTAGCGTTGCCAATGATGTTACNGA
TGAGATGGTCAGACTAAACTGGCTGACGGAATTTATGCCTCTTCCGACCATCAAGCATTTTATCCGTACT
CCTGATGATGCATGGNTACTCACCACTGCGATCCCCGGGAAAACAGCATTCCAGGTATTANAANAATATC
CTGATTCAGGTGAAAATATTGTTGATGCGCTGGCAGTGTTCCTGCGCCGGTTGCATTCGATTCCTGNTTG
NAATTGTCCTTTTAACAGCGATCGCGTATTTCGTCTCGCTCAGGCGCAATCNCGAATGAATAACGGTTTG
GTTGATGCCAGTGATTTTGATGACCAGCGTAATGGCTGGCCTGTTGAACAACTCTGGAAAGAAATGCATA
AGCTTTTGCCATTCTCACCGGANTCAGTCGTCACTCATGGTGATTCTCACTTGATAACCCTATTTTTGAC
GAGGGAAATAATAGGTGTNTGNTGTTGACATCGGAACCCAANCGNNCNGGTCTGCTCTNGNANGC
