>Addgene plasmid #18707 | pEZYpci | addgene partial sequence | sequence record 59843 | CAT_int
CCTATAACCAGACCGTTCAGCTGGATATTACGGCCTTTTTAAAGACCGTAAAGAAAAATAAGCACAAGTT
TTATCCGGCCTTTATTCACATTCTTGCCCGCCTGATGAATGCTCATCCGGAATTCCGTATGGCAATGAAA
GACGGTGAGCTGGTGATATGGGATAGTGTTCACCCTTGTTACACCGTTTTCCATGAGCAAACTGAAACGT
TTTCATCGCTCTGGAGTGAATACCACGACGATTTCCGGCAGTTTCTACACATATATTCGCAAGATGTGGC
GTGTTACGGTGAAAACCTGGCCTATTTCCCTAAAGGGTTTATTGAGAATATGTTTTTCGTCTCAGCCAAT
CCCTGGGTGAGTTTCACCAGTTTTGATTTAAACGTGGCCAATATGGACAACTTCTTCGCCCCCGTTTTCA
CCATGGGCAAATATTATACGCAAGGCGACAAGGTGCTGATGCCGCTGGCGATTCAGGTTCATCATGCCGT
TTGTGATGGCTTCCATGTCGGCAGAATGCTTAATGAATTACAACAGTACTGCGATGAGTGGCAGGGGGGG
CGTAAACGCCGCGTGGATCCGGCTTACTAAAAGCCAGATAACAGTATGCGTATTTGCGCGCTGATTTTTG
CGGTATAAGAATATATACTGATATGTATACCCGAAGTATGTCAAAAAGAGGTATGCTATGAAGCAGCGTA
TTACAGTGACAGTTGACAGCGACAGCTATCAGTTGCTCAAGGCATATATGATGTCAATATCTCCGGTCTG
GTAAGCACAACCATGCAGAATGAAGCCCGTCGTCTGCGTGCCGAACGCTGGAAAGCGGAAAATCAGGAAG
GGATGGCTGA
